Addgene plasmid #46966: pICH86966::AtU6p::sgRNA_PDS
Purpose: Expresses an sgRNA targeting the PDS gene in Nicotiana benthamiana from the Arabidopsis U6 promoter
Depositing lab: Sophien Kamoun. Depositing organization: Sainsbury Laboratory, Norwich. Publication: Targeted mutagenesis in the model plant Nicotiana benthamiana using Cas9 RNA-guided endonuclease. Nekrasov V, Staskawicz B, Weigel D, Jones JD, Kamoun S. Nat Biotechnol. 2013 Aug 8;31(8):691-3. doi: 10.1038/nbt.2655. PubMed 23929340.
Backbone
  Vector backbone: pICH86966
  Backbone size w/o insert (bp): 6340
  Total vector size (bp): 6552
  Vector type: CRISPR ; Plant expression
  Selectable markers: Kanamycin
Growth in bacteria
  Bacterial resistance: Kanamycin, 50 μg/mL
  Growth temperature: 37°C
  Growth strain: DH5alpha
  Growth instructions: Grows slowly, better incubate for 2 days
  Copy number: Low Copy
Gene/Insert
  Gene/Insert name: AtU6p::sgRNA_PDS
  Species: Synthetic
  Insert size (bp): 212
  Cloning method: Restriction Enzyme; 5′ cloning site Bsa I (destroyed during cloning); 3′ cloning site Bsa I (destroyed during cloning)
  Sequencing primers: 5′ gtggtgtaaacaaattgacgc; 3′ ggataaaccttttcacgccc
Resource information
  A portion of this plasmid was derived from a plasmid made by: The backbone vector pICH86966 comes from Sylvestre Marillonnet (Leibniz Institute of Plant Biochemistry, Germany)
Terms and licenses: Academic/Nonprofit Terms; Industry Terms: Not Available to Industry
Depositor comments: gRNA target sequence GCCGTTAATTTGAGAGTCCA
How to cite: pICH86966::AtU6p::sgRNA_PDS was a gift from Sophien Kamoun (Addgene plasmid # 46966 ; http://n2t.net/addgene:46966 ; RRID:Addgene_46966)
