[The description below was written by a language model from this plasmid's Addgene catalogue record and pLannotate feature annotations shown in this document.]
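Description:
pICH86966::AtU6p::sgRNA_PDS is a binary T-DNA vector for plant CRISPR/Cas9 work, built on the pICH86966 backbone and about 6.55 kb in total. It is designed to shuttle between E. coli and Agrobacterium. The annotated backbone carries a ColE1/pMB1-type origin for E. coli, together with the pVS1 origin, RepA replication protein and StaA stability protein that support maintenance in Agrobacterium. A short incP oriV fragment is also detected. Bacterial selection is by kanamycin, through an aphA-3-type aminoglycoside phosphotransferase driven by the bla promoter. Although the ColE1-type origin is generically annotated as high-copy, the catalogue entry lists the plasmid as low copy.

Between the nopaline-type left and right T-DNA border repeats lie two units. The first is a plant selectable marker, nptII (neo) under the NOS promoter and NOS terminator, which confers kanamycin resistance on transformed plant cells. The second is the 212 bp synthetic insert, in which an Arabidopsis U6 snRNA consensus promoter, a Pol III promoter suited to small untranslated RNAs, drives a single guide RNA. This sgRNA consists of a spacer targeting the phytoene desaturase (PDS) gene of Nicotiana benthamiana fused to the Streptococcus pyogenes Cas9 guide scaffold. The insert was introduced through BsaI sites that were destroyed during cloning, consistent with Golden Gate-style assembly. A small attB2 fragment is annotated just downstream of the scaffold.

The plasmid encodes no Cas9, so the nuclease must be supplied from a separate construct. It was made for targeted mutagenesis of PDS in N. benthamiana.
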