Features (pLannotate 1.2.2; 15 found; start..end, strand, type, name):
     32..56      +  misc_feature   RB T-DNA repeat: right border repeat from nopaline C58 T-DNA
    179..767     -  rep_origin     ori: high-copy-number ColE1/pMB1/pBR322/pUC origin of replication
    938..1732    -  CDS            KanR: aminoglycoside phosphotransferase; aphA-3; confers resistance to kanamycin
   1733..1837    -  promoter       AmpR promoter: bla
   1854..1914    -  rep_origin     oriV (fragment): incP origin of replication
   2120..2314    -  rep_origin     pVS1 oriV: origin of replication for the Pseudomonas plasmid pVS1 (Heeb et al., 2000)
   2380..3453    -  CDS            pVS1 RepA: replication protein from the Pseudomonas plasmid pVS1 (Heeb et al., 2000)
   3882..4511    -  CDS            pVS1 StaA: stability protein from the Pseudomonas plasmid pVS1 (Heeb et al., 2000)
   4775..4799    +  misc_feature   LB T-DNA repeat: left border repeat from nopaline C58 T-DNA
   5009..5192    +  promoter       NOS promoter: nopaline synthase promoter NOS promoter
   5213..6004    +  CDS            neo: KKA2_KLEPN - Also known as kan, nptII. Experimental evidence at protein level: Swiss-Prot protein existence level 1. Resistance to kanamycin, neomycin, paromomycin, ribostamycin, butirosin and gentamicin B. From Klebsiella pneumoniae.
   6033..6285    +  terminator     NOS terminator: nopaline synthase terminator and poly(A) signal
   6312..6386    +  promoter       AtU6 promoter: consensus promoter from the three Arabidopsis U6 snRNA genes (Waibel and Filipowicz, 1990; Nekrasov et al., 2013)
   6407..6482    +  misc_RNA       gRNA scaffold: guide RNA scaffold for the Streptococcus pyogenes CRISPR/Cas9 system
   6494..6515    -  protein_bind   attB2 (fragment): mutant version of attB; recombination site for the Gateway® BP reaction BP Clonase™
>Addgene plasmid #46966 | pICH86966::AtU6p::sgRNA_PDS | addgene full sequence | sequence record 242403 | Addgene NGS Result
GGGACACGAAGTGGTTTAAACTATCAGTGTTTGACAGGATATATTGGCGGGTAAACCTAAGAGAAAAGAG
CGTTTATTAGAATAATCGGATATTTAAAAGGGCGTGAAAAGGTTTATCCGTTCGTCCATTTGTATGTGCC
AACCACAGGAACCGTAAAAAGGCCGCGTTGCTGGCGTTTTTCCATAGGCTCCGCCCCCCTGACGAGCATC
ACAAAAATCGACGCTCAAGTCAGAGGTGGCGAAACCCGACAGGACTATAAAGATACCAGGCGTTTCCCCC
TGGAAGCTCCCTCGTGCGCTCTCCTGTTCCGACCCTGCCGCTTACCGGATACCTGTCCGCCTTTCTCCCT
TCGGGAAGCGTGGCGCTTTCTCATAGCTCACGCTGTAGGTATCTCAGTTCGGTGTAGGTCGTTCGCTCCA
AGCTGGGCTGTGTGCACGAACCCCCCGTTCAGCCCGACCGCTGCGCCTTATCCGGTAACTATCGTCTTGA
GTCCAACCCGGTAAGACACGACTTATCGCCACTGGCAGCAGCCACTGGTAACAGGATTAGCAGAGCGAGG
TATGTAGGCGGTGCTACAGAGTTCTTGAAGTGGTGGCCTAACTACGGCTACACTAGAAGGACAGTATTTG
GTATCTGCGCTCTGCTGAAGCCAGTTACCTTCGGAAAAAGAGTTGGTAGCTCTTGATCCGGCAAACAAAC
CACCGCTGGTAGCGGTGGTTTTTTTGTTTGCAAGCAGCAGATTACGCGCAGAAAAAAAGGATCTCAAGAA
GATCCTTTGATCTTTTCTACGGGGTCTGACGCTCAGTGGAACGAAAACTCACGTTAAGGGATTTTGGTCA
TGAGATTATCAAAAAGGATCTTCACCTAGATCCTTTTAAATTAAAAATGAAGTTTTAAATCAATCTAAAG
TATATATGAGTAAACTTGGTCTGACAGCTAAAACAATTCATCCAGTAAAATATAATATTTTATTTTCTCC
CAATCAGGCTTGATCCCCAGTAAGTCAAAAAATAGCTCGACATACTGTTCTTCCCCGATATCCTCCCTGA
TCGACCGGACGCAGAAGGCAATGTCATACCACTTGTCCGCCCTGCCGCTTCTCCCAAGATCAATAAAGCC
ACTTACTTTGCCATCTTTCACAAAGATGTTGCTGTCTCCCAGGTCGCCGTGGGAAAAGACAAGTTCCTCT
TCGGGCTTTTCCGTCTTTAAAAAATCATACAGCTCGCGCGGATCTTTAAATGGAGTGTCCTCTTCCCAGT
TTTCGCAATCCACATCGGCCAGATCGTTATTCAGTAAGTAATCCAATTCGGCTAAGCGGCTGTCTAAGCT
ATTCGTATAGGGACAATCCGATATGTCGATGGAGTGAAAGAGCCTGATGCACTCCGCATACAGCTCGATA
ATCTTTTCAGGGCTTTGTTCATCTTCATACTCTTCCGAGCAAAGGACGCCATCGGCCTCACTCATGAGCA
GATTGCTCCAGCCATCATGCCGTTCAAAGTGCAGGACCTTTGGAACAGGCAGCTTTCCTTCCAGCCATAG
CATCATGTCCTTTTCCCGTTCCACATCATAGGTGGTCCCTTTATACCGGCTGTCCGTCATTTTTAAATAT
AGGTTTTCATTTTCTCCCACCAGCTTATATACCTTAGCAGGAGACATTCCTTCCGTATCTTTTGCGCAGC
GGTATTTTTCGATCAGTTTTTTCAATTCCGGTGATATTCTCATTTTAGCCATACTCTTCCTTTTTCAATA
TTATTGAAGCATTTATCAAGGTTATTGTCTCATGAGCGGATACATATTTGAATGTATTTAGAAAAATAAA
CAAATAGGGGTTCCGCGCACGAATTGGCCAGCGCTGCCATTTTTGGGGTGAGGCCGTTCGCGGCCGAGGG
GCGCAGCCCCTGGGGGGATGGGAGCTCGGTGCCTTGATGTGGGCGCCGGCGGTCGAGTGGCGACGGCGCG
GCTTGTCCGCGCCCTGGTAGATTGCCTGGCCGTAGGCCAGCCATTTTTGAGCGGCCAGCGGCCGCGATAG
GCCGACGCGAAGCGGCGGGGCGTAGGGAGCGCAGCGACCGAAGGGTAGGCGCTTTTTGCAGCTCTTCGGC
TGTGCGCTGGCCAGACAGTTATGCACAGGCCAGGCGGGTTTTAAGAGTTTTAATAAGTTTTAAAGAGTTT
TAGGCGGAAAAATCGCCTTTTTTCTCTTTTATATCAGTCACTTACATGTGTGACCGGTTCCCAATGTACG
GCTTTGGGTTCCCAATGTACGGGTTCCGGTTCCCAATGTACGGCTTTGGGTTCCCAATGTACGTGCTATC
CACAGGAAAGAAGCTTTTTCGACCTTTTTCCCCTGCTAGGGCAATTTGCCCTAGCATCTGCTCCGTACAT
TAGGAACCGGCGGATGCTTCGCCCTCGATCAGGTTGCGGTAGCGCATGACTAGGATCGGGCCAGCCTGCC
CCGCCTCCTCCTTCAAATCGTACTCCGGCAGGTCATTTGACCCGATCAGCTTGCGCACGGTGAAACAGAA
CTTCTTGAACTCTCCGGCGCTGCCACTGCGTTCGTAGATCGTCTTGAACAACCATCTGGCTTCTGCCTTG
CCTGCGGCGCGGCGTGCCAGGCGGTAGAGAAAACGGCCGATGCCGGGATCGATCAAAAAGTAATCGGGGT
GAACCGTCAGCACGTCCGGGTTCTTGCCTTCTGTGATCTCGCGGTACATCCAATCAGCTAGCTCGATCTC
GATGTACTCCGGCCGCCCGGTTTCGCTCTTTACGATCTTGTAGCGGCTAATCAAGGCTTCACCCTCGGAT
ACCGTCACCAGGCGGCCGTTCTTGGCCTTCTTCGTACGCTGCATGGCAACGTGCGTGGTGTTTAACCGAA
TGCAGGTTTCTACCAGGTCGTCTTTCTGCTTTCCGCCATCGGCTCGCCGGCAGAACTTGAGTACGTCCGC
AACGTGTGGACGGAACACGCGGCCGGGCTTGTCTCCCTTCCCTTCCCGGTATCGGTTCATGGATTCGGTT
AGATGGGAAACCGCCATCAGTACCAGGTCGTAATCCCACACACTGGCCATGCCGGCCGGCCCTGCGGAAA
CCTCTACGTGCCCGTCTGGAAGCTCGTAGCGGATCACCTCGCCAGCTCGTCGGTCACGCTTCGACAGACG
GAAAACGGCCACGTCCATGATGCTGCGACTATCGCGGGTGCCCACGTCATAGAGCATCGGAACGAAAAAA
TCTGGTTGCTCGTCGCCCTTGGGCGGCTTCCTAATCGACGACGCACCGGCTGCCGGCGGTTGCCGGGATT
CTTTGCGGATTCGATCAGCGGCCGCTTGCCACGATTCACCGGGGCGTGCTTCTGCCTCGATGCGTTGCCG
CTGGGCGGCCTGCGCGGCCTTCAACTTCTCCACCAGGTCATCACCCAGCGCCGCGCCGATTTGTACCGGG
CCGGATGGTTTGCGACCGCTCACGCCGATTCCTCGGGCTTGGGGGTTCCAGTGCCATTGCAGGGCCGGCA
GACAACCCAGCCGCTTACGCCTGGCCAACCGCCCGTTCCTCCACACATGGGGCATTCCACGGCGTCGGTG
CCTGGTTGTTCTTGATTTTCCATGCCGCCTCCTTTAGCCGCTAAAATTCATCTACTCATTTATTCATTTG
CTCATTTACTCTGGTAGCTGCGCGATGTATTCAGATAGCAGCTCGGTAATGGTCTTGCCTTGGCGTACCG
CGTACATCTTCAGCTTGGTGTGATCCTCCGCCGGCAACTGAAAGTTGACCCGCTTCATGGCTGGCGTGTC
TGCCAGGCTGGCCAACGTTGCAGCCTTGCTGCTGCGTGCGCTCGGACGGCCGGCACTTAGCGTGTTTGTG
CTTTTGCTCATTTTCTCTTTACCTCATTAACTCAAATGAGTTTTGATTTAATTTCAGCGGCCAGCGCCTG
GACCTCGCGGGCAGCGTCGCCCTCGGGTTCTGATTCAAGAACGGTTGTGCCGGCGGCGGCAGTGCCTGGG
TAGCTCACGCGCTGCGTGATACGGGACTCAAGAATGGGCAGCTCGTACCCGGCCAGCGCCTCGGCAACCT
CACCGCCGATGCGCGTGCCTTTGATCGCCCGCGACACGACAAAGGCCGCTTGTAGCCTTCCATCCGTGAC
CTCAATGCGCTGCTTAACCAGCTCCACCAGGTCGGCGGTGGCCCATATGTCGTAAGGGCTTGGCTGCACC
GGAATCAGCACGAAGTCGGCTGCCTTGATCGCGGACACAGCCAAGTCCGCCGCCTGGGGCGCTCCGTCGA
TCACTACGAAGTCGCGCCGGCCGATGGCCTTCACGTCGCGGTCAATCGTCGGGCGGTCGATGCCGACAAC
GGTTAGCGGTTGATCTTCCCGCACGGCCGCCCAATCGCGGGCACTGCCCTGGGGATCGGAATCGACTAAC
AGAACATCGGCCCCGGCGAGTTGCAGGGCGCGGGCTAGATGGGTTGCGATGGTCGTCTTGCCTGACCCGC
CTTTCTGGTTAAGTACAGCGATAACCTTCATGCGTTCCCCTTGCGTATTTGTTTATTTACTCATCGCATC
ATATACGCAGCGACCGCATGACGCAAGCTGTTTTACTCAAATACACATCACCTTTTTAGACGGCGGCGCT
CGGTTTCTTCAGCGGCCAAGCTGGCCGGCCAGGCCGCCAGCTTGGCATCAGACAAACCGGCCAGGATTTC
ATGCAGCCGCACGGCTGATGGGCTGCCTGTATCGAGTGGTGATTTTGTGCCGAGCTGCCGGTCGGGGAGC
TGTTGGCTGGCTGGTGGCAGGATATATTGTGGTGTAAACAAATTGACGCTTAGACAACTTAATAACACAT
TGCGGACGTTTTTAATGTACTGGGGTGGATGCAGTGGGCCCCACTCTGTGTGCCGAATTCGGATCCGGAG
AGCGGAGAATTAAGGGAGTCACGTTATGACCCCCGCCGATGACGCGGGACAAGCCGTTTTACGTTTGGAA
CTGACAGAACCGCAACGTTGAAGGAGCCACTCAGCCGCGGGTTTCTGGAGTTTAATGAGCTAAGCACATA
CGTCAGAAACCATTATTGCGCGTTCAAAAGTCGCCTAAGGTCACTATCAGCTAGCAAATATTTCTTGTCA
AAAATGCTCCACTGACGTTCCATAAATTCCCCTCGGTATCCAATTAGAGTCTCATATTCACTCTCAATCC
AAATAATCTGCACCGGATCTGGATCGTTTCGCATGATTGAACAAGATGGATTGCACGCAGGTTCTCCGGC
CGCTTGGGTGGAGAGGCTATTCGGCTATGACTGGGCACAACAGACAATCGGCTGCTCTGATGCCGCCGTG
TTCCGGCTGTCAGCGCAGGGGCGCCCGGTTCTTTTTGTCAAGACCGACCTGTCCGGTGCCCTGAATGAAC
TCCAGGACGAGGCAGCGCGGCTATCGTGGCTGGCCACGACGGGCGTTCCTTGCGCAGCTGTGCTCGACGT
TGTCACTGAAGCGGGAAGGGACTGGCTGCTATTGGGCGAAGTGCCGGGGCAGGATCTCCTGTCATCTCAC
CTTGCTCCTGCCGAGAAAGTATCCATCATGGCTGATGCAATGCGGCGGCTGCATACGCTTGATCCGGCTA
CCTGCCCATTCGACCACCAAGCGAAACATCGCATCGAGCGAGCACGTACTCGGATGGAAGCCGGTCTTGT
CGATCAGGATGATCTGGACGAAGAGCATCAGGGGCTCGCGCCAGCCGAACTGTTCGCCAGGCTCAAGGCG
CGTATGCCCGACGGCGAGGATCTCGTCGTGACTCATGGCGATGCCTGCTTGCCGAATATCATGGTGGAAA
ATGGCCGCTTTTCTGGATTCATCGACTGTGGCCGGCTGGGTGTGGCGGACCGCTATCAGGACATAGCGTT
GGCTACCCGTGATATTGCTGAAGAGCTTGGCGGCGAATGGGCTGACCGCTTCCTCGTGCTTTACGGTATC
GCCGCTCCCGATTCGCAGCGCATCGCCTTCTATCGCCTTCTTGACGAGTTCTTCTGAGCGGGTCTGGATC
TAGAGTCAAGCAGATCGTTCAAACATTTGGCAATAAAGTTTCTTAAGATTGAATCCTGTTGCCGGTCTTG
CGATGATTATCATATAATTTCTGTTGAATTACGTTAAGCATGTAATAATTAACATGTAATGCATGACGTT
ATTTATGAGATGGGTTTTTATGATTAGAGTCCCGCAATTATACATTTAATACGCGATAGAAAACAAAATA
TAGCGCGCAAACTAGGATAAATTATCGCGCGCGGTGTCATCTATGTTACTAGATCGACGCTGCAAGAATT
CAAGCTTGGAGTGATCAAAAGTCCCACATCGATCAGGTGATATATAGCAGCTTAGTTTATATAATGATAG
AGTCGACATAGCGATTGCCGTTAATTTGAGAGTCCAGTTTTAGAGCTAGAAATAGCAAGTTAAAATAAGG
CTAGTCCGTTATCAACTTGAAAAAGTGGCACCGAGTCGGTGCTTTTTTTCTAGACCCAGCTTTCTTGTAC
AAAGTTGGCATTACGCTACTAGAGGATGCACATGTGACCGA
