>Addgene plasmid #46966 | pICH86966::AtU6p::sgRNA_PDS | addgene partial sequence | sequence record 68742 | Neo-F 5'-CGTTGGCTACCCGTGATATT-3'
GCTGACCGCTTCCTCGTGCTTTACGGTATCGCCGCTCCCGATTCGCAGCGCATCGCCTTCTATCGCCTTC
TTGACGAGTTCTTCTGAGCGGGTCTGGATCTAGAGTCAAGCAGATCGTTCAAACATTTGGCAATAAAGTT
TCTTAAGATTGAATCCTGTTGCCGGTCTTGCGATGATTATCATATAATTTCTGTTGAATTACGTTAAGCA
TGTAATAATTAACATGTAATGCATGACGTTATTTATGAGATGGGTTTTTATGATTAGAGTCCCGCAATTA
TACATTTAATACGCGATAGAAAACAAAATATAGCGCGCAAACTAGGATAAATTATCGCGCGCGGTGTCAT
CTATGTTACTAGATCGACGCTGCAAGAATTCAAGCTTGGAGTGATCAAAAGTCCCACATCGATCAGGTGA
TATATAGCAGCTTAGTTTATATAATGATAGAGTCGACATAGCGATTGCCGTTAATTTGAGAGTCCAGTTT
TAGAGCTAGAAATAGCAAGTTAAAATAAGGCTAGTCCGTTATCAACTTGAAAAAGTGGCACCGAGTCGGT
GCTTTTTTTCTAGACCCAGCTTTCTTGTACAAAGTTGGCATTACGCTACTAGAGGATGCACATGTGACCG
AGGGACACGAAGTGGTTTAAACTATCAGTGTTTGACAGGATATATTGGCGGGTAAACCTAAGAGAAAAGA
GCGTTTATTAGAATAATCGGATATTTAAAAGGGCGTGAAAAGGTTTATCCGTTCGTCCATTTGTATGTGC
CAACCACAGGAACCGTAAAAAGGCCGCGTTGCTGGCGTTTTTCCATAGGCTCCGCCCCCCTGACGAGCAT
CACAAAA
